>Addgene plasmid #138463 | Lenti_sgRNA(MS2)_zsGreen1 | addgene full sequence | sequence record 275910 | Addgene NGS Result
GACATTGATTATTGACTAGTTATTAATAGTAATCAATTACGGGGTCATTAGTTCATAGCCCATATATGGA
GTTCCGCGTTACATAACTTACGGTAAATGGCCCGCCTGGCTGACCGCCCAACGACCCCCGCCCATTGACG
TCAATAATGACGTATGTTCCCATAGTAACGCCAATAGGGACTTTCCATTGACGTCAATGGGTGGAGTATT
TACGGTAAACTGCCCACTTGGCAGTACATCAAGTGTATCATATGCCAAGTACGCCCCCTATTGACGTCAA
TGACGGTAAATGGCCCGCCTGGCATTATGCCCAGTACATGACCTTATGGGACTTTCCTACTTGGCAGTAC
ATCTACGTATTAGTCATCGCTATTACCATGGTGATGCGGTTTTGGCAGTACATCAATGGGCGTGGATAGC
GGTTTGACTCACGGGGATTTCCAAGTCTCCACCCCATTGACGTCAATGGGAGTTTGTTTTGGCACCAAAA
TCAACGGGACTTTCCAAAATGTCGTAACAACTCCGCCCCATTGACGCAAATGGGCGGTAGGCGTGTACGG
TGGGAGGTCTATATAAGCAGCGCGTTTTGCCTGTACTGGGTCTCTCTGGTTAGACCAGATCTGAGCCTGG
GAGCTCTCTGGCTAACTAGGGAACCCACTGCTTAAGCCTCAATAAAGCTTGCCTTGAGTGCTTCAAGTAG
TGTGTGCCCGTCTGTTGTGTGACTCTGGTAACTAGAGATCCCTCAGACCCTTTTAGTCAGTGTGGAAAAT
CTCTAGCAGTGGCGCCCGAACAGGGACTTGAAAGCGAAAGGGAAACCAGAGGAGCTCTCTCGACGCAGGA
CTCGGCTTGCTGAAGCGCGCACGGCAAGAGGCGAGGGGCGGCGACTGGTGAGTACGCCAAAAATTTTGAC
TAGCGGAGGCTAGAAGGAGAGAGATGGGTGCGAGAGCGTCAGTATTAAGCGGGGGAGAATTAGATCGCGA
TGGGAAAAAATTCGGTTAAGGCCAGGGGGAAAGAAAAAATATAAATTAAAACATATAGTATGGGCAAGCA
GGGAGCTAGAACGATTCGCAGTTAATCCTGGCCTGTTAGAAACATCAGAAGGCTGTAGACAAATACTGGG
ACAGCTACAACCATCCCTTCAGACAGGATCAGAAGAACTTAGATCATTATATAATACAGTAGCAACCCTC
TATTGTGTGCATCAAAGGATAGAGATAAAAGACACCAAGGAAGCTTTAGACAAGATAGAGGAAGAGCAAA
ACAAAAGTAAGACCACCGCACAGCAAGCGGCCGCTGATCTTCAGACCTGGAGGAGGAGATATGAGGGACA
ATTGGAGAAGTGAATTATATAAATATAAAGTAGTAAAAATTGAACCATTAGGAGTAGCACCCACCAAGGC
AAAGAGAAGAGTGGTGCAGAGAGAAAAAAGAGCAGTGGGAATAGGAGCTTTGTTCCTTGGGTTCTTGGGA
GCAGCAGGAAGCACTATGGGCGCAGCGTCAATGACGCTGACGGTACAGGCCAGACAATTATTGTCTGGTA
TAGTGCAGCAGCAGAACAATTTGCTGAGGGCTATTGAGGCGCAACAGCATCTGTTGCAACTCACAGTCTG
GGGCATCAAGCAGCTCCAGGCAAGAATCCTGGCTGTGGAAAGATACCTAAAGGATCAACAGCTCCTGGGG
ATTTGGGGTTGCTCTGGAAAACTCATTTGCACCACTGCTGTGCCTTGGAATGCTAGTTGGAGTAATAAAT
CTCTGGAACAGATTTGGAATCACACGACCTGGATGGAGTGGGACAGAGAAATTAACAATTACACAAGCTT
AATACACTCCTTAATTGAAGAATCGCAAAACCAGCAAGAAAAGAATGAACAAGAATTATTGGAATTAGAT
AAATGGGCAAGTTTGTGGAATTGGTTTAACATAACAAATTGGCTGTGGTATATAAAATTATTCATAATGA
TAGTAGGAGGCTTGGTAGGTTTAAGAATAGTTTTTGCTGTACTTTCTATAGTGAATAGAGTTAGGCAGGG
ATATTCACCATTATCGTTTCAGACCCACCTCCCAACCCCGAGGGGACCCGACAGGCCCGAAGGAATAGAA
GAAGAAGGTGGAGAGAGAGACAGAGACAGATCCATTCGATTAGTGAACGGATCGGCACTGCGTGCGCCAA
TTCTGCAGACAAATGGCAGTATTCATCCACAATTTTAAAAGAAAAGGGGGGATTGGGGGGTACAGTGCAG
GGGAAAGAATAGTAGACATAATAGCAACAGACATACAAACTAAAGAATTACAAAAACAAATTACAAAAAT
TCAAAATTTTCGGGTTTATTACAGGGACAGCAGAGATCCAGTTTGGTTAATTAGCTAGCGAGGGCCTATT
TCCCATGATTCCTTCATATTTGCATATACGATACAAGGCTGTTAGAGAGATAATTGGAATTAATTTGACT
GTAAACACAAAGATATTAGTACAAAATACGTGACGTAGAAAGTAATAATTTCTTGGGTAGTTTGCAGTTT
TAAAATTATGTTTTAAAATGGACTATCATATGCTTACCGTAACTTGAAAGTATTTCGATTTCTTGGCTTT
ATATATCTTGTGGAAAGGACGAAACACCGGAGACGGGATACCGTCTCTGTTTTAGAGCTAGGCCAACATG
AGGATCACCCATGTCTGCAGGGCCTAGCAAGTTAAAATAAGGCTAGTCCGTTATCAACTTGGCCAACATG
AGGATCACCCATGTCTGCAGGGCCAAGTGGCACCGAGTCGGTGCTTTTTTTGGATCCTGCAAAGATGGAT
AAAGTTTTAAACAGAGAGGAATCTTTGCAGCTAATGGACCTTCTAGGTCTTGAAAGGAGTGGGAATTGGC
TCCGGTGCCCGTCAGTGGGCAGAGCGCACATCGCCCACAGTCCCCGAGAAGTTGGGGGGAGGGGTCGGCA
ATTGAACCGGTGCCTAGAGAAGGTGGCGCGGGGTAAACTGGGAAAGTGATGTCGTGTACTGGCTCCGCCT
TTTTCCCGAGGGTGGGGGAGAACCGTATATAAGTGCAGTAGTCGCCGTGAACGTTCTTTTTCGCAACGGG
TTTGCCGCCAGAACACAGGTAAGTGCCGTGTGTGGTTCCCGCGGGCCTGGCCTCTTTACGGGTTATGGCC
CTTGCGTGCCTTGAATTACTTCCACCTGGCTGCAGTACGTGATTCTTGATCCCGAGCTTCGGGTTGGAAG
TGGGTGGGAGAGTTCGAGGCCTTGCGCTTAAGGAGCCCCTTCGCCTCGTGCTTGAGTTGAGGCCTGGCCT
GGGCGCTGGGGCCGCCGCGTGCGAATCTGGTGGCACCTTCGCGCCTGTCTCGCTGCTTTCGATAAGTCTC
TAGCCATTTAAAATTTTTGATGACCTGCTGCGACGCTTTTTTTCTGGCAAGATAGTCTTGTAAATGCGGG
CCAAGATCTGCACACTGGTATTTCGGTTTTTGGGGCCGCGGGCGGCGACGGGGCCCGTGCGTCCCAGCGC
ACATGTTCGGCGAGGCGGGGCCTGCGAGCGCGGCCACCGAGAATCGGACGGGGGTAGTCTCAAGCTGGCC
GGCCTGCTCTGGTGCCTGGCCTCGCGCCGCCGTGTATCGCCCCGCCCTGGGCGGCAAGGCTGGCCCGGTC
GGCACCAGTTGCGTGAGCGGAAAGATGGCCGCTTCCCGGCCCTGCTGCAGGGAGCTCAAAATGAAGGACG
CGGCGCTCGGGAGAGCGGGCGGGTGAGTCACCCACACAAAGGAAAAGGGCCTTTCCGTCCTCAGCCGTCG
CTTCATGTGACTCCACGGAGTACCGGGCGCCGTCCAGGCACCTCGATTAGTTCTCGAGCTTTTGGAGTAC
GTCGTCTTTAGGTTGGGGGGAGGGGTTTTATGCGATGGAGTTTCCCCACACTGAGTGGGTGGAGACTGAA
GTTAGGCCAGCTTGGCACTTGATGTAATTCTCCTTGGAATTTGCCCTTTTTGAGTTTGGATCTTGGTTCA
TTCTCAAGCCTCAGACAGTGGTTCAAAGTTTTTTTCTTCCATTTCAGGTGTCGTGATGTACAATGGCCCA
GTCCAAGCACGGCCTGACCAAGGAGATGACCATGAAGTACCGCATGGAGGGCTGCGTGGACGGCCACAAG
TTCGTGATCACCGGCGAGGGCATCGGCTACCCCTTCAAGGGCAAGCAGGCCATCAACCTGTGCGTGGTGG
AGGGCGGCCCCTTGCCCTTCGCCGAGGACATCTTGTCCGCCGCCTTCATGTACGGCAACCGCGTGTTCAC
CGAGTACCCCCAGGACATCGTCGACTACTTCAAGAACTCCTGCCCCGCCGGCTACACCTGGGACCGCTCC
TTCCTGTTCGAGGACGGCGCCGTGTGCATCTGCAACGCCGACATCACCGTGAGCGTGGAGGAGAACTGCA
TGTACCACGAGTCCAAGTTCTACGGCGTGAACTTCCCCGCCGACGGCCCCGTGATGAAGAAGATGACCGA
CAACTGGGAGCCCTCCTGCGAGAAGATCATCCCCGTGCCCAAGCAGGGCATCTTGAAGGGCGACGTGAGC
ATGTACCTGCTGCTGAAGGACGGTGGCCGCTTGCGCTGCCAGTTCGACACCGTGTACAAGGCCAAGTCCG
TGCCCCGCAAGATGCCCGACTGGCACTTCATCCAGCACAAGCTGACCCGCGAGGACCGCAGCGACGCCAA
GAACCAGAAGTGGCACCTGACCGAGCACGCCATCGCCTCCGGCTCCGCCTTGCCCTGAGAATTCGATATC
AAGCTTATCGGTAATCAACCTCTGGATTACAAAATTTGTGAAAGATTGACTGGTATTCTTAACTATGTTG
CTCCTTTTACGCTATGTGGATACGCTGCTTTAATGCCTTTGTATCATGCTATTGCTTCCCGTATGGCTTT
CATTTTCTCCTCCTTGTATAAATCCTGGTTGCTGTCTCTTTATGAGGAGTTGTGGCCCGTTGTCAGGCAA
CGTGGCGTGGTGTGCACTGTGTTTGCTGACGCAACCCCCACTGGTTGGGGCATTGCCACCACCTGTCAGC
TCCTTTCCGGGACTTTCGCTTTCCCCCTCCCTATTGCCACGGCGGAACTCATCGCCGCCTGCCTTGCCCG
CTGCTGGACAGGGGCTCGGCTGTTGGGCACTGACAATTCCGTGGTGTTGTCGGGGAAATCATCGTCCTTT
CCTTGGCTGCTCGCCTGTGTTGCCACCTGGATTCTGCGCGGGACGTCCTTCTGCTACGTCCCTTCGGCCC
TCAATCCAGCGGACCTTCCTTCCCGCGGCCTGCTGCCGGCTCTGCGGCCTCTTCCGCGTCTTCGCCTTCG
CCCTCAGACGAGTCGGATCTCCCTTTGGGCCGCCTCCCCGCATCGATACCGTCGACCTCGAGACCTAGAA
AAACATGGAGCAATCACAAGTAGCAATACAGCAGCTACCAATGCTGATTGTGCCTGGCTAGAAGCACAAG
AGGAGGAGGAGGTGGGTTTTCCAGTCACACCTCAGGTACCTTTAAGACCAATGACTTACAAGGCAGCTGT
AGATCTTAGCCACTTTTTAAAAGAAAAGGGGGGACTGGAAGGGCTAATTCACTCCCAACGAAGACAAGAT
ATCCTTGATCTGTGGATCTACCACACACAAGGCTACTTCCCTGATTGGCAGAACTACACACCAGGGCCAG
GGATCAGATATCCACTGACCTTTGGATGGTGCTACAAGCTAGTACCAGTTGAGCAAGAGAAGGTAGAAGA
AGCCAATGAAGGAGAGAACACCCGCTTGTTACACCCTGTGAGCCTGCATGGGATGGATGACCCGGAGAGA
GAAGTATTAGAGTGGAGGTTTGACAGCCGCCTAGCATTTCATCACATGGCCCGAGAGCTGCATCCGGACT
GTACTGGGTCTCTCTGGTTAGACCAGATCTGAGCCTGGGAGCTCTCTGGCTAACTAGGGAACCCACTGCT
TAAGCCTCAATAAAGCTTGCCTTGAGTGCTTCAAGTAGTGTGTGCCCGTCTGTTGTGTGACTCTGGTAAC
TAGAGATCCCTCAGACCCTTTTAGTCAGTGTGGAAAATCTCTAGCAGGGCCCGTTTAAACCCGCTGATCA
GCCTCGACTGTGCCTTCTAGTTGCCAGCCATCTGTTGTTTGCCCCTCCCCCGTGCCTTCCTTGACCCTGG
AAGGTGCCACTCCCACTGTCCTTTCCTAATAAAATGAGGAAATTGCATCGCATTGTCTGAGTAGGTGTCA
TTCTATTCTGGGGGGTGGGGTGGGGCAGGACAGCAAGGGGGAGGATTGGGAAGACAATAGCAGGCATGCT
GGGGATGCGGTGGGCTCTATGGCTTCTGAGGCGGAAAGAACCAGCTGGGGCTCTAGGGGGTATCCCC
[124 nt withheld, positions 6368-6491]
C
[91 nt withheld, positions 6493-6583]
A
[49 nt withheld, positions 6585-6633]
CCTTTGACGTTGGAGTCCACGTTCTTT
[37 nt withheld, positions 6661-6697]
ACCCTATCTCGGTCTATTCTTTTGATTTATAAGGGATTTTGCCGATTTCGGCCTATTGGTTAAAAAATGA
GCTGATTTAACAAAAATTTAACGCGAATTAATTCTGTGGAATGTGTGTCAGTTAGGGTGTGGAAAGTCCC
CAGGCTCCCCAGCAGGCAGAAGTATGCAAAGCATGCATCTCAATTAGTCAGCAACCAGGTGTGGAAAGTC
CCCAGGCTCCCCAGCAGGCAGAAGTATGCAAAGCATGCATCTCAATTAGTCAGCAACCATAGTCCCGCCC
CTAACTCCGCCCATCCCGCCCCTAACTCCGCCCAGTTCCGCCCATTCTCCGCCCCATGGCTGACTAATTT
TTTTTATTTATGCAGAGGCCGAGGCCGCCTCTGCCTCTGAGCTATTCCAGAAGTAGTGAGGAGGCTTTTT
TGGAGGCCTAGGCTTTTGCAAAAAGCTCCCGGGAGCTTGTATATCCATTTTCGGATCTGATCAGCACGTG
TTGACAATTAATCATCGGCATAGTATATCGGCATAGTATAATACGACAAGGTGAGGAACTAAACCATGGC
CAAGTTGACCAGTGCCGTTCCGGTGCTCACCGCGCGCGACGTCGCCGGAGCGGTCGAGTTCTGGACCGAC
CGGCTCGGGTTCTCCCGGGACTTCGTGGAGGACGACTTCGCCGGTGTGGTCCGGGACGACGTGACCCTGT
TCATCAGCGCGGTCCAGGACCAGGTGGTGCCGGACAACACCCTGGCCTGGGTGTGGGTGCGCGGCCTGGA
CGAGCTGTACGCCGAGTGGTCGGAGGTCGTGTCCACGAACTTCCGGGACGCCTCCGGGCCGGCCATGACC
GAGATCGGCGAGCAGCCGTGGGGGCGGGAGTTCGCCCTGCGCGACCCGGCCGGCAACTGCGTGCACTTCG
TGGCCGAGGAGCAGGACTGACACGTGCTACGAGATTTCGATTCCACCGCCGCCTTCTATGAAAGGTTGGG
CTTCGGAATCGTTTTCCGGGACGCCGGCTGGATGATCCTCCAGCGCGGGGATCTCATGCTGGAGTTCTTC
GCCCACCCCAACTTGTTTATTGCAGCTTATAATGGTTACAAATAAAGCAATAGCATCACAAATTTCACAA
ATAAAGCATTTTTTTCACTGCATTCTAGTTGTGGTTTGTCCAAACTCATCAATGTATCTTATCATGTCTG
TATACCGTCGACCTCTAGCTAGAGCTTGGCGTAATCATGGTCATAGCTGTTTCCTGTGTGAAATTGTTAT
CCGCTCACAATTCCACACAACATACGAGCCGGAAGCATAAAGTGTAAAGCCTGGGGTGCCTAATGAGTGA
GCTAACTCACATTAATTGCGTTGCGCTCACTGCCCGCTTTCCAGTCGGGAAACCTGTCGTGCCAGCTGCA
TTAATGAATCGGCCAACGCGCGGGGAGAGGCGGTTTGCGTATTGGGCGCTCTTCCGCTTCCTCGCTCACT
GACTCGCTGCGCTCGGTCGTTCGGCTGCGGCGAGCGGTATCAGCTCACTCAAAGGCGGTAATACGGTTAT
CCACAGAATCAGGGGATAACGCAGGAAAGAACATGTGAGCAAAAGGCCAGCAAAAGGCCAGGAACCGTAA
AAAGGCCGCGTTGCTGGCGTTTTTCCATAGGCTCCGCCCCCCTGACGAGCATCACAAAAATCGACGCTCA
AGTCAGAGGTGGCGAAACCCGACAGGACTATAAAGATACCAGGCGTTTCCCCCTGGAAGCTCCCTCGTGC
GCTCTCCTGTTCCGACCCTGCCGCTTACCGGATACCTGTCCGCCTTTCTCCCTTCGGGAAGCGTGGCGCT
TTCTCATAGCTCACGCTGTAGGTATCTCAGTTCGGTGTAGGTCGTTCGCTCCAAGCTGGGCTGTGTGCAC
GAACCCCCCGTTCAGCCCGACCGCTGCGCCTTATCCGGTAACTATCGTCTTGAGTCCAACCCGGTAAGAC
ACGACTTATCGCCACTGGCAGCAGCCACTGGTAACAGGATTAGCAGAGCGAGGTATGTAGGCGGTGCTAC
AGAGTTCTTGAAGTGGTGGCCTAACTACGGCTACACTAGAAGAACAGTATTTGGTATCTGCGCTCTGCTG
AAGCCAGTTACCTTCGGAAAAAGAGTTGGTAGCTCTTGATCCGGCAAACAAACCACCGCTGGTAGCGGTG
GTTTTTTTGTTTGCAAGCAGCAGATTACGCGCAGAAAAAAAGGATCTCAAGAAGATCCTTTGATCTTTTC
TACGGGGTCTGACGCTCAGTGGAACGAAAACTCACGTTAAGGGATTTTGGTCATGAGATTATCAAAAAGG
ATCTTCACCTAGATCCTTTTAAATTAAAAATGAAGTTTTAAATCAATCTAAAGTATATATGAGTAAACTT
GGTCTGACAGTTACCAATGCTTAATCAGTGAGGCACCTATCTCAGCGATCTGTCTATTTCGTTCATCCAT
AGTTGCCTGACTCCCCGTCGTGTAGATAACTACGATACGGGAGGGCTTACCATCTGGCCCCAGTGCTGCA
ATGATACCGCGAGACCCACGCTCACCGGCTCCAGATTTATCAGCAATAAACCAGCCAGCCGGAAGGGCCG
AGCGCAGAAGTGGTCCTGCAACTTTATCCGCCTCCATCCAGTCTATTAATTGTTGCCGGGAAGCTAGAGT
AAGTAGTTCGCCAGTTAATAGTTTGCGCAACGTTGTTGCCATTGCTACAGGCATCGTGGTGTCACGCTCG
TCGTTTGGTATGGCTTCATTCAGCTCCGGTTCCCAACGATCAAGGCGAGTTACATGATCCCCCATGTTGT
GCAAAAAAGCGGTTAGCTCCTTCGGTCCTCCGATCGTTGTCAGAAGTAAGTTGGCCGCAGTGTTATCACT
CATGGTTATGGCAGCACTGCATAATTCTCTTACTGTCATGCCATCCGTAAGATGCTTTTCTGTGACTGGT
GAGTACTCAACCAAGTCATTCTGAGAATAGTGTATGCGGCGACCGAGTTGCTCTTGCCCGGCGTCAATAC
GGGATAATACCGCGCCACATAGCAGAACTTTAAAAGTGCTCATCATTGGAAAACGTTCTTCGGGGCGAAA
ACTCTCAAGGATCTTACCGCTGTTGAGATCCAGTTCGATGTAACCCACTCGTGCACCCAACTGATCTTCA
GCATCTTTTACTTTCACCAGCGTTTCTGGGTGAGCAAAAACAGGAAGGCAAAATGCCGCAAAAAAGGGAA
TAAGGGCGACACGGAAATGTTGAATACTCATACTCTTCCTTTTTCAATATTATTGAAGCATTTATCAGGG
TTATTGTCTCATGAGCGGATACATATTTGAATGTATTTAGAAAAATAAACAAATAGGGGTTCCGCGCACA
TTTCCCCGAAAAGTGCCACCTGACGTCGACGGATCGGGAGATCTCCCGATCCCCTATGGTGCACTCTCAG
TACAATCTGCTCTGATGCCGCATAGTTAAGCCAGTATCTGCTCCCTGCTTGTGTGTTGGAGGTCGCTGAG
TAGTGCGCGAGCAAAATTTAAGCTACAACAAGGCAAGGCTTGACCGACAATTGCATGAAGAATCTGCTTA
GGGTTAGGCGTTTTGCGCTGCTTCGCGATGTACGGGCCAGATATACGCGTT
Features (pLannotate 1.2.2; 38 found; start..end, strand, type, name):
      1..380     +  enhancer       CMV enhancer: human cytomegalovirus immediate early enhancer
    381..580     +  promoter       CMV promoter: human cytomegalovirus (CMV) immediate early promoter
    598..778     +  LTR            5' LTR (truncated): truncated 5' long terminal repeat (LTR) from HIV-1
    825..950     +  misc_feature   HIV-1 Ψ: packaging signal of human immunodeficiency virus type 1
    934..1297    +  CDS            HIV-1 gag (fragment): gag protein from human immunodeficiency virus 1; gag
   1443..1676    +  misc_feature   RRE: The Rev response element (RRE) of HIV-1 allows for Rev-dependent mRNA export from the nucleus to the cytoplasm.
   2053..2153    +  CDS            Rev (fragment): human immunodeficiency virus 1 (HIV-1) Rev protein; rev; enhances nuclear export of unspliced and incompletely spliced viral mRNAs
   2203..2320    +  misc_feature   cPPT/CTS: central polypurine tract and central termination sequence of HIV-1
   2370..2610    +  promoter       U6 promoter: RNA polymerase III promoter for human U6 snRNA
   2656..2674    +  misc_RNA       MS2 stem loop: stem loop that binds the bacteriophage MS2 coat protein
   2685..2721    +  misc_RNA       gRNA scaffold (fragment): guide RNA scaffold for the Streptococcus pyogenes CRISPR/Cas9 system
   2726..2744    +  misc_RNA       MS2 stem loop: stem loop that binds the bacteriophage MS2 coat protein
   2755..2774    +  misc_RNA       gRNA scaffold (fragment): guide RNA scaffold for the Streptococcus pyogenes CRISPR/Cas9 system
   2795..2861    +  CDS            small t antigen (fragment): SV40 (simian virus 40) small t antigen
   2887..3098    +  promoter       EF-1α core promoter: core promoter for human elongation factor EF-1α
   3099..3208    +  intron         EF-1α intron A (fragment): intron upstream of the start codon of human EF-1α
   3834..4037    +  intron         EF-1α intron A: truncated intron upstream of the start codon of human EF-1α
   4053..4748    +  CDS            ZsGreen1: Zoanthus green fluorescent protein mammalian codon-optimized
   4749..4770    +  misc_feature   MCS (fragment): pBluescript multiple cloning site
   4773..5361    +  misc_feature   WPRE: woodchuck hepatitis virus posttranscriptional regulatory element
   5298..5879    +  CDS            nef (fragment): NEF_HV1H2 - Experimental evidence at protein level: Swiss-Prot protein existence level 1. Extracellular Nef protein targets CD4(+) T-lymphocytes for apoptosis by interacting with CXCR4 surface receptors. From Human immunodeficiency virus type 1 group M subtype B (isolate HXB2) (HIV-1).
   5886..6066    +  LTR            5' LTR (truncated): truncated 5' long terminal repeat (LTR) from HIV-1
   6098..6322    +  polyA_signal   bGH poly(A) signal: bovine growth hormone polyadenylation signal
   6326..6347    +  promoter       SV40 promoter (fragment): SV40 enhancer and early promoter
   6368..6796    +  rep_origin     f1 ori (sequence partly withheld): f1 bacteriophage origin of replication; arrow indicates direction of (+) strand synthesis
   6810..7139    +  promoter       SV40 promoter: SV40 enhancer and early promoter
   7187..7234    +  promoter       EM7 promoter: synthetic bacterial promoter&nbsp
   7253..7627    +  CDS            BleoR: antibiotic-binding protein; Sh ble from Streptoalloteichus hindustanus; confers resistance to bleomycin, phleomycin, and Zeocin™
   7637..7762    +  CDS            ble (fragment): BLE_KLEPN - Experimental evidence at protein level: Swiss-Prot protein existence level 1. Binding protein with a strong affinity to the bleomycin family of antibiotics. Binds to CL990; an antimitotic-antibiotic compound. From Klebsiella pneumoniae.
   7757..7878    +  polyA_signal   SV40 poly(A) signal: SV40 polyadenylation signal
   7951..7967    -  protein_bind   lac operator: The lac repressor binds to the lac operator to inhibit transcription in E. coli. This inhibition can be relieved by adding lactose or isopropyl-β-D-thiogalactopyranoside (IPTG). lac repressor encoded by lacI
   7975..8005    -  promoter       lac promoter: promoter for the E. coli lac operon
   8020..8041    -  protein_bind   CAP binding site: CAP binding activates transcription in the presence of cAMP. E. coli catabolite activator protein
   8054..8146    -  CDS            lacI (fragment): lac repressor; lacI; The lac repressor binds to the lac operator to inhibit transcription in E. coli. This inhibition can be relieved by adding lactose or isopropyl-β-D-thiogalactopyranoside (IPTG).
   8329..8917    -  rep_origin     ori: high-copy-number ColE1/pMB1/pBR322/pUC origin of replication
   9088..9948    -  CDS            AmpR: β-lactamase; bla; confers resistance to ampicillin, carbenicillin, and related antibiotics
   9949..10053   -  promoter       AmpR promoter: bla
  10112..10164   -  misc_feature   bom (fragment): basis of mobility region from pBR322
