[The description below was written by a language model from this plasmid's Addgene catalogue record and pLannotate feature annotations shown in this document.]
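Description:
Lenti_sgRNA(MS2)_zsGreen1 is a 10.3 kb HIV-1-based lentiviral plasmid that serves as an empty cloning backbone for CRISPR guide RNAs and carries a green fluorescent marker. It is maintained in E. coli at high copy through a ColE1/pUC-type origin with ampicillin resistance (AmpR). An f1 origin is also present. The backbone outside the viral region includes an SV40/EM7-driven BleoR cassette with an SV40 poly(A) signal. This could in principle confer Zeocin resistance, but because it lies beyond the 3' LTR it would not be packaged into virus.

The transfer region begins with a CMV enhancer/promoter fused to a truncated 5' LTR, which drives genomic RNA production in packaging cells. It is followed by the Ψ packaging signal with a gag fragment, the RRE for Rev-dependent export, and the cPPT/CTS. Two expression units sit between the LTRs. The first is a human U6 Pol III promoter driving a Streptococcus pyogenes Cas9 sgRNA scaffold into which two MS2 stem loops have been inserted. These loops bind the bacteriophage MS2 coat protein, so effector domains fused to that protein can be recruited to the site targeted by a dCas9–guide complex. The record does not describe the spacer cloning site or the enzymes used. The second unit is an EF-1α promoter with its intron expressing the 696 bp, mammalian codon-optimized ZsGreen1, followed by WPRE to boost transcript expression. This reporter allows transduced cells to be identified or sorted by fluorescence. A truncated 3' LTR and a bGH poly(A) signal close the cassette. The associated publication concerns enhancer-targeting CRISPR epigenetic editing, which is consistent with this use.
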