Addgene plasmid #138463: Lenti_sgRNA(MS2)_zsGreen1
Purpose: lenti sgRNA cloning backbone with MS2 loops and EF1a-zsGreen1
Depositing lab: Jian Xu. Depositing organization: University of Texas Southwestern Medical Center. Publication: Interrogation of enhancer function by enhancer-targeting CRISPR epigenetic editing. Li K, Liu Y, Cao H, Zhang Y, Gu Z, Liu X, Yu A, Kaphle P, Dickerson KE, Ni M, Xu J. Nat Commun. 2020 Jan 24;11(1):485. doi: 10.1038/s41467-020-14362-5. PubMed 31980609.
Backbone
  Vector backbone: plenti
  Vector type: Mammalian Expression, Lentiviral, CRISPR
Growth in bacteria
  Bacterial resistance: Ampicillin, 100 μg/mL
  Growth temperature: 37°C
  Growth strain: NEB Stable
  Copy number: High Copy
Gene/Insert
  Gene/Insert name: zsGreen1
  Insert size (bp): 696
  Promoter: EF1A
  Cloning method: Ligation Independent Cloning
  Sequencing primers: 5′ TGGATCTTGGTTCATTCTCA
Terms and licenses: Academic/Nonprofit Terms; Industry Terms: Not Available to Industry
How to cite: Lenti_sgRNA(MS2)_zsGreen1 was a gift from Jian Xu (Addgene plasmid # 138463 ; http://n2t.net/addgene:138463 ; RRID:Addgene_138463)
